>Addgene plasmid #32404 | CD200Cd4d3+4-bio | depositor full sequence | sequence record 37067 | CD200Cd4d3+4-bio sequence 7290 bps
GTCGACCTCCATCACGGCCTATAAGAGTGAGGGGGAGTCAGCGGAGTTCTCCTTCCCACTCAACCTTGGA
GAGGAAAGCCTGCAGGGAGAGTTGAGATGGAAGGCAGAGAAGGCTCCTTCTTCCCAGTCCTGGATCACCT
TCTCCCTAAAGAACCAAAAGGTGTCTGTGCAGAAGTCTACTAGCAACCCCAAGTTCCAGCTGTCCGAAAC
GCTCCCACTCACCCTTCAGATACCCCAGGTCTCCCTTCAGTTTGCTGGTTCTGGCAACCTGACCCTGACT
CTGGACAGAGGGATACTGTATCAGGAAGTGAACCTGGTGGTGATGAAAGTGACTCAGCCCGACAGCAACA
CTTTGACCTGTGAGGTGATGGGACCCACCTCACCCAAGATGAGACTGATCTTGAAGCAGGAGAATCAGGA
GGCCAGGGTCTCCAGGCAGGAGAAAGTGATTCAAGTGCAGGCCCCTGAAGCAGGGGTGTGGCAATGTCTA
CTGAGTGAAGGTGAAGAGGTCAAGATGGACTCCAAGATCCAGGTTTTATCCAAAGGGTTGAATTCCGGAT
CACTGCATCATATTCTGGATGCACAGAAAATGGTGTGGAATCATCGTTAAGTCTAGACACGTGATTAATT
AAGGATCCCCCGACCTCGACCTCTGGCTAATAAAGGAAATTTATTTTCATTGCAATAGTGTGTTGGAATT
TTTTGTGTCTCTCACTCGGAAGGACATATGGGAGGGCAAATCATTTGGTCGAGATCCCTCGGAGATCTCT
AGCTAGAGGATCGATCCCCGCCCCGGACGAACTAAACCTGACTACGACATCTCTGCCCCTTCTTCGCGGG
GCAGTGCATGTAATCCCTTCAGTTGGTTGGTACAACTTGCCAACTGGGCCCTGTTCCACATGTGACACGG
GGGGGGACCAAACACAAAGGGGTTCTCTGACTGTAGTTGACATCCTTATAAATGGATGTGCACATTTGCC
AACACTGAGTGGCTTTCATCCTGGAGCAGACTTTGCAGTCTGTGGACTGCAACACAACATTGCCTTTATG
TGTAACTCTTGGCTGAAGCTCTTACACCAATGCTGGGGGACATGTACCTCCCAGGGGCCCAGGAAGACTA
CGGGAGGCTACACCAACGTCAATCAGAGGGGCCTGTGTAGCTACCGATAAGCGGACCCTCAAGAGGGCAT
TAGCAATAGTGTTTATAAGGCCCCCTTGTTAACCCTAAACGGGTAGCATATGCTTCCCGGGTAGTAGTAT
ATACTATCCAGACTAACCCTAATTCAATAGCATATGTTACCCAACGGGAAGCATATGCTATCGAATTAGG
GTTAGTAAAAGGGTCCTAAGGAACAGCGATATCTCCCACCCCATGAGCTGTCACGGTTTTATTTACATGG
GGTCAGGATTCCACGAGGGTAGTGAACCATTTTAGTCACAAGGGCAGTGGCTGAAGATCAAGGAGCGGGC
AGTGAACTCTCCTGAATCTTCGCCTGCTTCTTCATTCTCCTTCGTTTAGCTAATAGAATAACTGCTGAGT
TGTGAACAGTAAGGTGTATGTGAGGTGCTCGAAAACAAGGTTTCAGGTGACGCCCCCAGAATAAAATTTG
GACGGGGGGTTCAGTGGTGGCATTGTGCTATGACACCAATATAACCCTCACAAACCCCTTGGGCAATAAA
TACTAGTGTAGGAATGAAACATTCTGAATATCTTTAACAATAGAAATCCATGGGGTGGGGACAAGCCGTA
AAGACTGGATGTCCATCTCACACGAATTTATGGCTATGGGCAACACATAATCCTAGTGCAATATGATACT
GGGGTTATTAAGATGTGTCCCAGGCAGGGACCAAGACAGGTGAACCATGTTGTTACACTCTATTTGTAAC
AAGGGGAAAGAGAGTGGACGCCGACAGCAGCGGACTCCACTGGTTGTCTCTAACACCCCCGAAAATTAAA
CGGGGCTCCACGCCAATGGGGCCCATAAACAAAGACAAGTGGCCACTCTTTTTTTTGAAATTGTGGAGTG
GGGGCACGCGTCAGCCCCCACACGCCGCCCTGCGGTTTTGGACTGTAAAATAAGGGTGTAATAACTTGGC
TGATTGTAACCCCGCTAACCACTGCGGTCAAACCACTTGCCCACAAAACCACTAATGGCACCCCGGGGAA
TACCTGCATAAGTAGGTGGGCGGGCCAAGATAGGGGCGCGATTGCTGCGATCTGGAGGACAAATTACACA
CACTTGCGCCTGAGCGCCAAGCACAGGGTTGTTGGTCCTCATATTCACGAGGTCGCTGAGAGCACGGTGG
GCTAATGTTGCCATGGGTAGCATATACTACCCAAATATCTGGATAGCATATGCTATCCTAATCTATATCT
GGGTAGCATAGGCTATCCTAATCTATATCTGGGTAGCATATGCTATCCTAATCTATATCTGGGTAGTATA
TGCTATCCTAATTTATATCTGGGTAGCATAGGCTATCCTAATCTATATCTGGGTAGCATATGCTATCCTA
ATCTATATCTGGGTAGTATATGCTATCCTAATCTGTATCCGGGTAGCATATGCTATCCTAATAGAGATTA
GGGTAGTATATGCTATCCTAATTTATATCTGGGTAGCATATACTACCCAAATATCTGGATAGCATATGCT
ATCCTAATCTATATCTGGGTAGCATATGCTATCCTAATCTATATCTGGGTAGCATAGGCTATCCTAATCT
ATATCTGGGTAGCATATGCTATCCTAATCTATATCTGGGTAGTATATGCTATCCTAATTTATATCTGGGT
AGCATAGGCTATCCTAATCTATATCTGGGTAGCATATGCTATCCTAATCTATATCTGGGTAGTATATGCT
ATCCTAATCTGTATCCGGGTAGCATATGCTATCCTCATGATAAGCTGTCAAACATGAGAATTTTCTTGAA
GACGAAAGGGCCTCGTGATACGCCTATTTTTATAGGTTAATGTCATGATAATAATGGTTTCTTAGACGTC
AGGTGGCACTTTTCGGGGAAATGTGCGCGGAACCCCTATTTGTTTATTTTTCTAAATACATTCAAATATG
TATCCGCTCATGAGACAATAACCCTGATAAATGCTTCAATAATATTGAAAAAGGAAGAGTATGAGTATTC
AACATTTCCGTGTCGCCCTTATTCCCTTTTTTGCGGCATTTTGCCTTCCTGTTTTTGCTCACCCAGAAAC
GCTGGTGAAAGTAAAAGATGCTGAAGATCAGTTGGGTGCACGAGTGGGTTACATCGAACTGGATCTCAAC
AGCGGTAAGATCCTTGAGAGTTTTCGCCCCGAAGAACGTTTTCCAATGATGAGCACTTTTAAAGTTCTGC
TATGTGGCGCGGTATTATCCCGTGTTGACGCCGGGCAAGAGCAACTCGGTCGCCGCATACACTATTCTCA
GAATGACTTGGTTGAGTACTCACCAGTCACAGAAAAGCATCTTACGGATGGCATGACAGTAAGAGAATTA
TGCAGTGCTGCCATAACCATGAGTGATAACACTGCGGCCAACTTACTTCTGACAACGATCGGAGGACCGA
AGGAGCTAACCGCTTTTTTGCACAACATGGGGGATCATGTAACTCGCCTTGATCGTTGGGAACCGGAGCT
GAATGAAGCCATACCAAACGACGAGCGTGACACCACGATGCCTGCAGCAATGGCAACAACGTTGCGCAAA
CTATTAACTGGCGAACTACTTACTCTAGCTTCCCGGCAACAATTAATAGACTGGATGGAGGCGGATAAAG
TTGCAGGACCACTTCTGCGCTCGGCCCTTCCGGCTGGCTGGTTTATTGCTGATAAATCTGGAGCCGGTGA
GCGTGGGTCTCGCGGTATCATTGCAGCACTGGGGCCAGATGGTAAGCCCTCCCGTATCGTAGTTATCTAC
ACGACGGGGAGTCAGGCAACTATGGATGAACGAAATAGACAGATCGCTGAGATAGGTGCCTCACTGATTA
AGCATTGGTAACTGTCAGACCAAGTTTACTCATATATACTTTAGATTGATTTAAAACTTCATTTTTAATT
TAAAAGGATCTAGGTGAAGATCCTTTTTGATAATCTCATGACCAAAATCCCTTAACGTGAGTTTTCGTTC
CACTGAGCGTCAGACCCCGTAGAAAAGATCAAAGGATCTTCTTGAGATCCTTTTTTTCTGCGCGTAATCT
GCTGCTTGCAAACAAAAAAACCACCGCTACCAGCGGTGGTTTGTTTGCCGGATCAAGAGCTACCAACTCT
TTTTCCGAAGGTAACTGGCTTCAGCAGAGCGCAGATACCAAATACTGTTCTTCTAGTGTAGCCGTAGTTA
GGCCACCACTTCAAGAACTCTGTAGCACCGCCTACATACCTCGCTCTGCTAATCCTGTTACCAGTGGCTG
CTGCCAGTGGCGATAAGTCGTGTCTTACCGGGTTGGACTCAAGACGATAGTTACCGGATAAGGCGCAGCG
GTCGGGCTGAACGGGGGGTTCGTGCACACAGCCCAGCTTGGAGCGAACGACCTACACCGAACTGAGATAC
CTACAGCGTGAGCTATGAGAAAGCGCCACGCTTCCCGAAGGGAGAAAGGCGGACAGGTATCCGGTAAGCG
GCAGGGTCGGAACAGGAGAGCGCACGAGGGAGCTTCCAGGGGGAAACGCCTGGTATCTTTATAGTCCTGT
CGGGTTTCGCCACCTCTGACTTGAGCGTCGATTTTTGTGATGCTCGTCAGGGGGGCGGAGCCTATGGAAA
AACGCCAGCAACGCGGCCTTTTTACGGTTCCTGGCCTTTTGCTGGCCTTTTGCTCACATGTTCTTTCCTG
CGTTATCCCCTGATTCTGTGGATAACCGTATTACCGCCTTTGAGTGAGCTGATACCGCTCGCCGCAGCCG
AACGACCGAGCGCAGCGAGTCAGTGAGCGAGGAAGCGGAAGAGCGCCCAATACGCAAACCGCCTCTCCCC
GCGCGTTGGCCGATTCATTAATGCAGCTGGCACGACAGGTTTCCCGACTGGAAAGCGGGCAGTGAGCGCA
ACGCAATTAATGTGAGTTAGCTCACTCATTAGGCACCCCAGGCTTTACACTTTATGCTTCCGGCTCGTAT
GTTGTGTGGAATTGTGAGCGGATAACAATTTCACACAGGAAACAGCTATGACCATGATTACGCCAAGCTC
TAGCTAGAGGTCGACCAATTCTCATGTTTGACAGCTTATCATCGCAGATCCGGGCAACGTTGTTGCCATT
GCTGCAGGCGCAGAACTGGTAGGTATGGAAGATCTATACATTGAATCAATATTGGCAATTAGCCATATTA
GTCATTGGTTATATAGCATAAATCAATATTGGCTATTGGCCATTGCATACGTTGTATCTATATCATAATA
TGTACATTTATATTGGCTCATGTCCAATATGACCGCCATGTTGACATTGATTATTGACTAGTTATTAATA
GTAATCAATTACGGGGTCATTAGTTCATAGCCCATATATGGAGTTCCGCGTTACATAACTTACGGTAAAT
GGCCCGCCTGGCTGACCGCCCAACGACCCCCGCCCATTGACGTCAATAATGACGTATGTTCCCATAGTAA
CGCCAATAGGGACTTTCCATTGACGTCAATGGGTGGAGTATTTACGGTAAACTGCCCACTTGGCAGTACA
TCAAGTGTATCATATGCCAAGTCCGCCCCCTATTGACGTCAATGACGGTAAATGGCCCGCCTGGCATTAT
GCCCAGTACATGACCTTACGGGACTTTCCTACTTGGCAGTACATCTACGTATTAGTCATCGCTATTACCA
TGGTGATGCGGTTTTGGCAGTACACCAATGGGCGTGGATAGCGGTTTGACTCACGGGGATTTCCAAGTCT
CCACCCCATTGACGTCAATGGGAGTTTGTTTTGGCACCAAAATCAACGGGACTTTCCAAAATGTCGTAAT
AACCCCGCCCCGTTGACGCAAATGGGCGGTAGGCGTGTACGGTGGGAGGTCTATATAAGCAGAGCTCGTT
TAGTGAACCGTCAGATCCTCACTCTCTTCCGCATCGCTGTCTGCGAGGGCCAGCTGTTGGGCTCGCGGTT
GAGGACAAACTCTTCGCGGTCTTTCCAGTACTCTTGGATCGGAAACCCGTCGGCCTCCGAACGGTACTCC
GCCACCGAGGGACCTGAGCGAGTCCGCATCGACCGGATCGGAAAACCTCTCGAGAAAGGCGTCTAACCAG
TCACAGTCGCAAGGTAGGCTGAGCACCGTGGCGGGCGGCAGCGGGTGGCGGTCGGGGTTGTTTCTGGCGG
AGGTGCTGCTGATGATGTAATTAAAGTAGGCGGTCTTGAGACGGCGGATGGTCGAGGTGAGGTGTGGCAG
GCTTGAGATCCAGCTGTTGGGGTGAGTACTCCCTCTCAAAAGCGGGCATTACTTCTGCGCTAAGATTGTC
AGTTTCCAAAAACGAGGAGGATTTGATATTCACCTGGCCCGATCTGGCCATACACTTGAGTGACAATGAC
ATCCACTTTGCCTTTCTCTCCACAGGTGTCCACTCCCAGGTCCAAGTTTAAACTGCGGCCGCTCCGGCTA
GCCGCCACCATGGCCAGTCCGGTATTCAGGAGACCTTTCTGCCATCTGTCCACCTACAGCCTGCTCTGGG
CCATAGCAGCAGTAGCGCTGAGCACAGCTCAAGTGGAAGTGGTGACCCAGGATGAAAGAAAGCTGCTGCA
CACAACTGCATCCTTACGCTGTTCTCTAAAAACAACCCAGGAACCCTTGATTGTGACATGGCAGAAAAAG
AAAGCCGTAGGCCCAGAAAACATGGTCACTTACAGCAAAGCCCATGGGGTTGTCATTCAGCCCACCTACA
AAGACAGGATAAACATCACTGAGCTGGGACTCTTGAACACAAGCATCACCTTCTGGAACACAACCCTGGA
TGATGAGGGTTGCTACATGTGTCTCTTCAACATGTTTGGATCTGGGAAGGTCTCTGGGACAGCTTGCCTT
ACTCTCTATGTACAGCCCATAGTACACCTTCACTACAACTATTTTGAAGACCACCTAAACATCACGTGCT
CTGCAACTGCCCGCCCAGCCCCTGCCATCTCCTGGAAGGGCACTGGGTCAGGAATTGAGAATAGTACTGA
GAGTCACTCCCATTCAAATGGGACTACATCTGTCACCAGCATCCTCCGGGTCAAAGACCCCAAAACTCAG
GTTGGAAAGGAAGTGATCTGCCAGGTTTTATACTTGGGGAATGTGATTGACTACAAGCAGAGTCTGGACA
AAGGCGCGCC
Features (pLannotate 1.2.2; 19 found; start..end, strand, type, name):
    659..714     +  polyA_signal   β-globin poly(A) signal: rabbit β-globin polyadenylation signal (Gil and Proudfoot, 1987)
   1228..2909    -  rep_origin     oriP (fragment): Epstein-Barr virus oriP replication origin (Yates et al., 2000)
   3036..3140    +  promoter       AmpR promoter: bla
   3141..4001    +  CDS            AmpR: β-lactamase; bla; confers resistance to ampicillin, carbenicillin, and related antibiotics
   4172..4760    +  rep_origin     ori: high-copy-number ColE1/pMB1/pBR322/pUC origin of replication
   4943..5035    +  CDS            lacI (fragment): lac repressor; lacI; The lac repressor binds to the lac operator to inhibit transcription in E. coli. This inhibition can be relieved by adding lactose or isopropyl-β-D-thiogalactopyranoside (IPTG).
   5048..5069    +  protein_bind   CAP binding site: CAP binding activates transcription in the presence of cAMP. E. coli catabolite activator protein
   5084..5114    +  promoter       lac promoter: promoter for the E. coli lac operon
   5122..5138    +  protein_bind   lac operator: The lac repressor binds to the lac operator to inhibit transcription in E. coli. This inhibition can be relieved by adding lactose or isopropyl-β-D-thiogalactopyranoside (IPTG). lac repressor encoded by lacI
   5208..5224    +  promoter       tet promoter (fragment): E. coli promoter for tetracycline efflux protein gene
   5234..5259    -  CDS            bla(M) (fragment): β-lactamase lacking the signal sequence; bla(M); allows cytosolic expression of β-lactamase
   5433..5812    +  enhancer       CMV enhancer: human cytomegalovirus immediate early enhancer
   5814..6013    +  promoter       CMV promoter: human cytomegalovirus (CMV) immediate early promoter
   6081..6119    +  misc_feature   Ad SA (fragment): adenovirus major late transcript splice acceptor (Friedrich and Soriano, 1991)
   6152..6361    -  CDS            PTP (fragment): TERM_ADE02 - Experimental evidence at protein level: Swiss-Prot protein existence level 1. Protein covalently bound to the viral DNA that acts as a primer for viral genomic replication by DNA strand displacement. Assembles on the viral origin of replication in an initiation complex with viral polymerase, DBP, host NFIA and host POU2F1/OCT1. During initiation, the polymerase covalently couples the first dCTP with Ser- 580 of pTP. The terminal protein stimulates the template activity over 20 fold compared to protein-free templates. Neo-synthesized viral genomes are linked to two preterminal prot
   6392..6481    +  intron         chimeric intron (fragment): chimera between introns from adenovirus and immunoglobulin heavy chain genes
   6500..6546    +  CDS            IgH signal sequence (fragment): signal sequence from the mouse immunoglobulin heavy chain variable region
   6590..7285    +  CDS            Cd200 (fragment): OX2G_MOUSE - Also known as Mox2. Experimental evidence at protein level: Swiss-Prot protein existence level 1. Costimulates T-cell proliferation. May regulate myeloid cell activity in a variety of tissues (By similarity). From Mus musculus (Mouse).
   7265..553     +  CDS            Cd4 (fragment) (across the origin): CD4_RAT - Experimental evidence at protein level: Swiss-Prot protein existence level 1. Integral membrane glycoprotein that plays an essential role in the immune response and serves multiple functions in responses against both external and internal offenses. In T-cells, functions primarily as a coreceptor for MHC class II molecule:peptide complex. The antigens presented by class II peptides are derived from extracellular proteins while class I peptides are derived from cytosolic proteins. Interacts simultaneously with the T-cell receptor (TCR) and the MHC class II presented by antigen presenti
