[The description below was written by a language model from this plasmid's Addgene catalogue record and pLannotate feature annotations shown in this document.]
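Description:
CD200Cd4d3+4-bio is a mammalian expression plasmid built on the pEMCS backbone, which the record notes is partly derived from pTT3. It serves as a positive control in the Basic AVEXIS kit, a system for detecting low-affinity interactions between extracellular proteins. In bacteria it is maintained through a high-copy ColE1/pUC-type origin and selected with ampicillin via the β-lactamase gene. It also carries a fragment of the Epstein-Barr virus oriP, an element that supports episomal retention and enhanced transient expression in mammalian cells supplying EBNA1. The depositor's full sequence is 7,290 nt.

The expression cassette is driven by the CMV immediate-early enhancer and promoter, followed by adenovirus-derived leader and splice sequences and a chimeric intron fragment; annotations in this region for adenoviral terminal protein and an IgH signal sequence are probably incidental matches to these leader/intron elements. The insert is rat CD200 (OX-2), about 714 bp and cloned between retained NotI and AscI sites. The automated annotation matched it to the mouse orthologue, but the catalogue gives rat as the species. CD200 is fused at its C terminus to domains 3 and 4 of rat CD4, then to a biotinylation peptide that is listed in the catalogue but not annotated in the feature table, and the transcript ends at a rabbit β-globin polyadenylation signal. In this design the CD4d3+4 portion acts as a common tag, and the biotinylatable peptide allows the protein to be captured on streptavidin-coated surfaces as a "bait". The depositor reports a single-nucleotide mismatch in the Kozak region upstream of the open reading frame that is not expected to affect expression. Short lac, tet and bla fragments are backbone remnants.
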