Addgene plasmid #32404: CD200Cd4d3+4-bio
Purpose: A positive control receptor bait (rat CD4d3+4-bio) and prey (rat CD200) EXPRESs plasmid for The Basic AVEXIS kit
Depositing lab: Gavin Wright. Depositing organization: Wellcome Sanger Institute. Publication: Large-scale screening for novel low-affinity extracellular protein interactions. Bushell KM, Sollner C, Schuster-Boeckler B, Bateman A, Wright GJ. Genome Res. 2008 Apr;18(4):622-30. Epub 2008 Feb 22. 10.1101/gr.7187808 PubMed 18296487.
Backbone
  Vector backbone: pEMCS
  Backbone manufacturer: Mark Bushell
  Backbone size w/o insert (bp): 6000
  Vector type: Mammalian Expression
Growth in bacteria
  Bacterial resistance: Ampicillin, 100 μg/mL
  Growth temperature: 37°C
  Growth strain: DH5alpha
  Copy number: Unknown
Gene/Insert
  Gene/Insert name: CD200 (alt name: OX-2)
  Species: R. norvegicus (rat)
  Insert size (bp): 714
  Promoter: CMV
  Tag / fusion protein: Cd4d3+4 (C terminal on insert); biotinylation peptide (C terminal on insert)
  Cloning method: Restriction Enzyme; 5′ cloning site NotI (not destroyed); 3′ cloning site AscI (not destroyed)
  Sequencing primers: 5′ CMV Forward
Resource information
  A portion of this plasmid was derived from a plasmid made by: pTT3 was obtained from Yves Durocher, National Research Council of Canada-Biotechnology Research Institute
Terms and licenses: Academic/Nonprofit Terms; Industry Terms: Not Available to Industry
Depositor comments: Please note that Addgene's sequencing result with the LNCX primer found a single nucleotide mismatch at bp# 6587 when compared to the full plasmid sequence provided by the depositing scientist. According to the depositing scientist, the mismatch is in the Kozak sequence preceding the CD200bio open reading frame and should not affect protein expression.
How to cite: CD200Cd4d3+4-bio was a gift from Gavin Wright (Addgene plasmid # 32404 ; http://n2t.net/addgene:32404 ; RRID:Addgene_32404)
