>Addgene plasmid #32404 | CD200Cd4d3+4-bio | addgene partial sequence | sequence record 38779 | EBVori-F 5'-CCACTCAGTGTTGGCAAATG-3'
CCCTTTGTGTTTGGTCCCCCCCCGTGTCACATGTGGAACAGGGCCCAGTTGGCAAGTTGTACCAACCAAC
TGAAGGGATTACATGCACTGCCCCGCGAAGAAGGGGCAGAGATGTCGTAGTCAGGTTTAGTTCGTCCGGG
GCGGGGATCGATCCTCTAGCTAGAGATCTCCGAGGGATCTCGACCAAATGATTTGCCCTCCCATATGTCC
TTCCGAGTGAGAGACACAAAAAATTCCAACACACTATTGCAATGAAAATAAATTTCCTTTATTAGCCAGA
GGTCGAGGTCGGGGGATCCTTAATTAATCACGTGTCTAGACTTAACGATGATTCCACACCATTTTCTGTG
CATCCAGAATATGATGCAGTGATCCGGAATTCAACCCTTTGGATAAAACCTGGATCTTGGAGTCCATCTT
GACCTCTTCACCTTCACTCAGTAGACATTGCCACACCCCTGCTTCAGGGGCCTGCACTTGAATCACTTTC
TCCTGCCTGGAGACCCTGGCCTCCTGATTCTCCTGCTTCAAGATCAGTCTCATCTTGGGTGAGGTGGGTC
CCATCACCTCACAGGTCAAAGTGTTGCTGTCGGGCTGAGTCACTTTCATCACCACCAGGTTCACTTCCTG
ATACAGTATCCCTCTGTCCAGAGTCAGGGTCAGGTTGCCAGAACCAGCAAACTGAAGGGAGACCTGGGGT
ATCTGAAGGGTGAGTGGGAGCGTTTCGGACAGCTGGAACTTGGGGTTGCTAGTAGACTTCTGCACAGACA
CCTTTTGGTTCTTTA
