>Addgene plasmid #32404 | CD200Cd4d3+4-bio | addgene partial sequence | sequence record 39934 | LNCX 5'-AGCTCGTTTAGTGAACCGTCAGATC-3'
TCTGCGAGGGCCAGCTGTTGGGCTCGCGGTTGAGGACAAACTCTTCGCGGTCTTTCCAGTACTCTTGGAT
CGGAAACCCGTCGGCCTCCGAACGGTACTCCGCCACCGAGGGACCTGAGCGAGTCCGCATCGACCGGATC
GGAAAACCTCTCGAGAAAGGCGTCTAACCAGTCACAGTCGCAAGGTAGGCTGAGCACCGTGGCGGGCGGC
AGCGGGTGGCGGTCGGGGTTGTTTCTGGCGGAGGTGCTGCTGATGATGTAATTAAAGTAGGCGGTCTTGA
GACGGCGGATGGTCGAGGTGAGGTGTGGCAGGCTTGAGATCCAGCTGTTGGGGTGAGTACTCCCTCTCAA
AAGCGGGCATTACTTCTGCGCTAAGATTGTCAGTTTCCAAAAACGAGGAGGATTTGATATTCACCTGGCC
CGATCTGGCCATACACTTGAGTGACAATGACATCCACTTTGCCTTTCTCTCCACAGGTGTCCACTCCCAG
GTCCAAGTTTAAACTGCGGCCGCTCCGGCTAGCCGCCCCCATGGCCAGTCCGGTATTCAGGAGACCTTTC
TGCCATCTGTCCACCTACAGCCTGCTCTGGGCCATAGCAGCAGTAGCGCTGAGCACAGCTCAAGTGGAAG
TGGTGACCCAGGATGAAAGAAAGCTGCTGCACACAACTGCATCCTTACGCTGTTCTCTAAAAACAACCCA
GGAAC
